Addgene plasmid #220661: AiP1692 - pAAV-AiE2367m-minBG-SYFP2-WPRE-BGHpA
Purpose: AiE2367m is an enhancer sequence, designed to drive AAV-mediated transgene expression in specific populations of brain cells
Depositing lab: Allen Institute for Brain Science & Bosiljka Tasic. Depositing organization: Allen Institute. Publication: A suite of enhancer AAVs and transgenic mouse lines for genetic access to cortical cell types. Ben-Simon Y, Hooper M, Narayan S, Daigle TL, Dwivedi D, Way SW, Oster A, Stafford DA, Mich JK, Taormina MJ, Martinez RA, Opitz-Araya X, Roth JR, Alexander JR, Allen S, Amster A, Arbuckle J, Ayala A, Baker PM, Bakken TE, Barcelli T, Barta S, Bendrick J, Bertagnolli D, Bielstein C, Bishwakarma P, Bowlus J, Boyer G, Brouner K, Casian B, Casper T, Chakka AB, Chakrabarty R, Chance RK, Chavan S, Clark M, Colbert K, Collman F, Daniel S, Departee M, DiValentin P, Donadio N, Dotson N, Egdorf T, Fliss T, Gabitto M, Garcia J, Gary A, Gasperini M, Gloe J, Goldy J, Gore BB, Graybuck L, Greisman N, Haeseleer F, Halterman C, Haradon Z, Hastings SD, Helback O, Ho W, Hockemeyer D, Huang C, Huff S, Hunker A, Johansen N, Jones D, Juneau Z, Kalmbach B, Kannan M, Khem S, Kussick E, Kutsal R, Larsen R, Lee C, Lee AY, Leibly M, Lenz GH, Li S, Liang E, Lusk N, Madigan Z, Malloy J, Malone J, McCue R, Melchor J, Mollenkopf T, Moosman S, Morin E, Newman D, Ng L, Ngo K, Omstead V, Otto S, Oyama A, Pena N, Pham T, Phillips E, Pom CA, Potekhina L, Ransford S, Ray PL, Rette D, Reynoldson C, Rimorin C, Rocha D, Ruiz A, Sanchez REA, Sawyer L, Sedeno-Cortes A, Sevigny JP, Shapovalova N, Shepard N, Shulga L, Sigler AR, Siverts L, Soliman S, Somasundaram S, Staats B, Stewart K, Szelenyi E, Tieu M, Trader C, Tran A, van Velthoven CTJ, Walker M, Wang Y, Weed N, Wirthlin M, Wood T, Wynalda B, Yao Z, Zhou T, Ariza J, Dee N, Reding M, Ronellenfitch K, Mufti S, Sunkin SM, Smith KA, Esposito L, Waters J, Thyagarajan B, Yao S, Lein ES, Zeng H, Levi BP, Ngai J, Ting JT, Tasic B. Cell. 2025 May 16:S0092-8674(25)00513-6. doi: 10.1016/j.cell.2025.05.002. PubMed 40403729.
Backbone
  Vector backbone: pAAV2
  Vector type: AAV
Growth in bacteria
  Bacterial resistance: Ampicillin, 100 μg/mL
  Growth temperature: 37°C
  Growth strain: NEB Stable
  Copy number: High Copy
Gene/Insert
  Gene/Insert name: SYFP2
  Species: Synthetic
  Promoter: minBG
  Cloning method: Gibson Cloning
Terms and licenses: Academic/Nonprofit Terms; Industry Terms: Not Available to Industry
Depositor comments: 5' Cloning Site: MluI (not destroyed), 3' Cloning Site: SgrAI (not destroyed). Please visit https://doi.org/10.1101/2024.06.10.597244 for bioRxiv preprint.
How to cite: AiP1692 - pAAV-AiE2367m-minBG-SYFP2-WPRE-BGHpA was a gift from Allen Institute for Brain Science & Bosiljka Tasic (Addgene plasmid # 220661 ; http://n2t.net/addgene:220661 ; RRID:Addgene_220661)
