[The description below was written by a language model from this plasmid's Addgene catalogue record and pLannotate feature annotations shown in this document.]
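Description:
AiP1692 - pAAV-AiE2367m-minBG-SYFP2-WPRE-BGHpA is an AAV transfer plasmid built on a pAAV2 backbone, part of a collection of enhancer-driven AAV vectors made to give genetic access to defined cortical cell types. It is a 4,772 nt high-copy plasmid maintained in bacteria through a ColE1/pUC-type origin and selected with ampicillin via the β-lactamase gene and its own promoter. An f1 phage origin is also present, along with short remnants of pBR322 bom and rop sequences that are backbone leftovers. The record lists a recombination-deficient growth strain, consistent with the need to keep the repeat-rich AAV2 inverted terminal repeats intact. The annotation finds one complete ITR downstream of the cassette and only short ITR fragments at the upstream end, which may reflect the difficulty of sequencing or annotating these hairpin repeats.

Between the ITRs, which direct replication and packaging of the cassette into AAV particles, the enhancer AiE2367m sits upstream of a minimal beta-globin promoter (minBG). The minimal promoter is expected to have little activity alone, so expression depends on the enhancer, which is designed to restrict transgene expression to specific brain cell populations. Neither the enhancer nor minBG is annotated in the feature table, but an unannotated stretch precedes the reporter where they would lie, and the enhancer was inserted by Gibson cloning between retained MluI and SgrAI sites. The reporter is SYFP2, a rapidly maturing monomeric yellow fluorescent protein, followed by a WPRE (detected as two fragments, perhaps a shortened version) to boost transcript stability and expression, and a bovine growth hormone polyadenylation signal. The record does not state which cell population the enhancer targets. The construct serves to produce recombinant AAV for fluorescently labelling enhancer-defined brain cells.
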