Features (pLannotate 1.2.2; 14 found; start..end, strand, type, name):
     12..39      +  repeat_region  AAV2 ITR (fragment): inverted terminal repeat of adeno-associated virus serotype 2 inverted
     68..95      +  repeat_region  AAV2 ITR (fragment): inverted terminal repeat of adeno-associated virus serotype 2 inverted
    790..1506    +  CDS            SYFP2: SYFP2 is a basic (constitutively fluorescent) yellow fluorescent protein published in 2006, derived from Aequorea victoria. It is reported to be a very rapidly-maturing monomer with moderate acid sensitivity.
   1546..1703    +  misc_feature   WPRE (fragment): woodchuck hepatitis virus posttranscriptional regulatory element
   1709..1789    +  misc_feature   WPRE (fragment): woodchuck hepatitis virus posttranscriptional regulatory element
   1806..1917    +  polyA_signal   bGH poly(A) signal: bovine growth hormone polyadenylation signal
   2035..2175    +  repeat_region  AAV2 ITR: inverted terminal repeat of adeno-associated virus serotype 2 inverted
   2180..2231    -  misc_feature   bom (fragment): basis of mobility region from pBR322
   2250..2705    +  rep_origin     f1 ori (sequence partly withheld): f1 bacteriophage origin of replication; arrow indicates direction of (+) strand synthesis
   2706..2755    -  misc_feature   bom (fragment): basis of mobility region from pBR322
   2857..2892    -  CDS            rop (fragment): Rop protein, which maintains plasmids at low copy number; rop
   2987..3091    +  promoter       AmpR promoter: bla
   3092..3952    +  CDS            AmpR: β-lactamase; bla; confers resistance to ampicillin, carbenicillin, and related antibiotics
   4123..4711    +  rep_origin     ori: high-copy-number ColE1/pMB1/pBR322/pUC origin of replication
>Addgene plasmid #220661 | AiP1692 - pAAV-AiE2367m-minBG-SYFP2-WPRE-BGHpA | addgene full sequence | sequence record 461998 | Addgene NGS Result
CCTGCAGGCAGCTGCGCGCTCGCTCGCTCACTGAGGCCGCCCGGGCGTCGGGCGACCTTTGGTCGCCCGG
CCTCAGTGAGCGAGCGAGCGCGCAGAGAGGGAGTGGCCAACTCCATCACTAGGGGTTCCTGCGGCCGCAC
GCGTTGTAAGAGTAATAATCGATTTAAAAAAAAATGAAATGTTTCCTTACTTCATTGGCAGTTGAGTCTA
GTCTTGGATATGAGAGCAACAAGCATTGTATCCATGAAGCAGATGCAGACATCCAACACTCTGAGGAAGG
AAACTGAAGTATAACTCAGAGAATAAGGAGTAAACTCCTCTTTCTCATTAAAAAATACAGTGCACGGGAT
GGAGCTCACATTTTAGTGTGCTGCAATCTCCGTTTACAGCATCCTGCCTGAGCTCCGTGGGGTTCCCAGG
GAGTTGTTTTCAGTCTGCATATGAGATTCTCCATGGAGATGCATCCATAACATGAAGGCATTCAATATAG
AAAATGACATGCAAAGCCTTTCTTCTTCCAGTTTAATTAATGCTGTGACAACTGCCTGGCAGGAACTACA
GTGGGGCGGAGGCCTCTGTAGGCACTGCAGGCTGCAAGCAGTAAGGAAACCATCAAGCTGTTCCAGGATG
CAACTTAGCAAAACCCAAAGCTGCATTGCAGCTTCACTGGGGAGAAGTTTCAAGGAGGCGGAGCTCGGGC
TGGGCATAAAAGTCAGGGCAGAGCCATCTATTGCTTACATTTGCTTCTGGGATCCAGATCTTTCGAAGCT
AGCGCTACCGGTCGCCACCATGGTGAGCAAGGGCGAGGAGCTGTTCACCGGGGTGGTGCCCATCCTGGTC
GAGCTGGACGGCGACGTAAACGGCCACAAGTTCAGCGTGTCCGGCGAGGGCGAGGGCGATGCCACCTACG
GCAAGCTGACCCTGAAGCTGATCTGCACCACCGGCAAGCTGCCCGTGCCCTGGCCCACCCTCGTGACCAC
CCTGGGCTACGGCGTGCAGTGCTTCGCCCGCTACCCCGACCACATGAAGCAGCACGACTTCTTCAAGTCC
GCCATGCCCGAAGGCTACGTCCAGGAGCGCACCATCTTCTTCAAGGACGACGGCAACTACAAGACCCGCG
CCGAGGTGAAGTTCGAGGGCGACACCCTGGTGAACCGCATCGAGCTGAAGGGCATCGACTTCAAGGAGGA
CGGCAACATCCTGGGGCACAAGCTGGAGTACAACTACAACAGCCACAACGTCTATATCACCGCCGACAAG
CAGAAGAACGGCATCAAGGCCAACTTCAAGATCCGCCACAACATCGAGGACGGCGGCGTGCAGCTCGCCG
ACCACTACCAGCAGAACACCCCCATCGGCGACGGCCCCGTGCTGCTGCCCGACAACCACTACCTGAGCTA
CCAGTCCAAGCTGAGCAAAGACCCCAACGAGAAGCGCGATCACATGGTCCTGCTGGAGTTCGTGACCGCC
GCCGGGATCACTCTCGGCATGGACGAGCTGTACAAGTAAGTCGACGGCGCGCCGCGGCCGCGAATTCGAT
ATCATAATCAACCTCTGGATTACAAAATTTGTGAAAGATTGACTGGTATTCTTAACTATGTTGCTCCTTT
TACGCTATGTGGATACGCTGCTTTAATGCCTTTGTATCATGCTATTGCTTCCCGTATGGCTTTCATTTTC
TCCTCCTTGTATAAATCCTGGTTAGTTCTTGCCACGGCGGAACTCATCGCCGCCTGCCTTGCCCGCTGCT
GGACAGGGGCTCGGCTGTTGGGCACTGACAATTCCGTGGCTCGAGAGATCTTCGACTGTGCCTTCTAGTT
GCCAGCCATCTGTTGTTTGCCCCTCCCCCGTGCCTTCCTTGACCCTGGAAGGTGCCACTCCCACTGTCCT
TTCCTAATAAAATGAGGAAATTGCATCGCATTGTCTGAGTAGGTGTCATTCTATTCTGGGGGGTGGGGTG
GGGCAGGACAGCAAGGGGGAGGATTGGGAAGACAATAGCAGGCATGAGATCTCACGTGCGGACCGAGCGG
CCGCAGGAACCCCTAGTGATGGAGTTGGCCACTCCCTCTCTGCGCGCTCGCTCGCTCACTGAGGCCGGGC
GACCAAAGGTCGCCCGACGCCCGGGCTTTGCCCGGGCGGCCTCAGTGAGCGAGCGAGCGCGCAGCTGCCT
GCAGGGGCGCCTGATGCGGTATTTTCTCCTTACGCATCTGTGCGGTATTTCACACCGCATA
[95 nt withheld, positions 2232-2326]
T
[46 nt withheld, positions 2328-2373]
C
[141 nt withheld, positions 2375-2515]
CCTTTGACGTTGGAGTCCACGTTCTTT
[37 nt withheld, positions 2543-2579]
ACTCTATCTCGGGCTATTCTTTTGATTTATAAGGGATTTTGCCGATTTCGGTCTATTGGTTAAAAAATGA
GCTGATTTAACAAAAATTTAACGCGAATTTTAACAAAATATTAACGTTTACAATTTTATGGTGCACTCTC
AGTACAATCTGCTCTGATGCCGCATAGTTAAGCCAGCCCCGACACCCGCCAACACCCGCTGACGCGCCCT
GACGGGCTTGTCTGCTCCCGGCATCCGCTTACAGACAAGCTGTGACCGTCTCCGGGAGCTGCATGTGTCA
GAGGTTTTCACCGTCATCACCGAAACGCGCGAGACGAAAGGGCCTCGTGATACGCCTATTTTTATAGGTT
AATGTCATGATAATAATGGTTTCTTAGACGTCAGGTGGCACTTTTCGGGGAAATGTGCGCGGAACCCCTA
TTTGTTTATTTTTCTAAATACATTCAAATATGTATCCGCTCATGAGACAATAACCCTGATAAATGCTTCA
ATAATATTGAAAAAGGAAGAGTATGAGTATTCAACATTTCCGTGTCGCCCTTATTCCCTTTTTTGCGGCA
TTTTGCCTTCCTGTTTTTGCTCACCCAGAAACGCTGGTGAAAGTAAAAGATGCTGAAGATCAGTTGGGTG
CACGAGTGGGTTACATCGAACTGGATCTCAACAGCGGTAAGATCCTTGAGAGTTTTCGCCCCGAAGAACG
TTTTCCAATGATGAGCACTTTTAAAGTTCTGCTATGTGGCGCGGTATTATCCCGTATTGACGCCGGGCAA
GAGCAACTCGGTCGCCGCATACACTATTCTCAGAATGACTTGGTTGAGTACTCACCAGTCACAGAAAAGC
ATCTTACGGATGGCATGACAGTAAGAGAATTATGCAGTGCTGCCATAACCATGAGTGATAACACTGCGGC
CAACTTACTTCTGACAACGATCGGAGGACCGAAGGAGCTAACCGCTTTTTTGCACAACATGGGGGATCAT
GTAACTCGCCTTGATCGTTGGGAACCGGAGCTGAATGAAGCCATACCAAACGACGAGCGTGACACCACGA
TGCCTGTAGCAATGGCAACAACGTTGCGCAAACTATTAACTGGCGAACTACTTACTCTAGCTTCCCGGCA
ACAATTAATAGACTGGATGGAGGCGGATAAAGTTGCAGGACCACTTCTGCGCTCGGCCCTTCCGGCTGGC
TGGTTTATTGCTGATAAATCTGGAGCCGGTGAGCGTGGGTCTCGCGGTATCATTGCAGCACTGGGGCCAG
ATGGTAAGCCCTCCCGTATCGTAGTTATCTACACGACGGGGAGTCAGGCAACTATGGATGAACGAAATAG
ACAGATCGCTGAGATAGGTGCCTCACTGATTAAGCATTGGTAACTGTCAGACCAAGTTTACTCATATATA
CTTTAGATTGATTTAAAACTTCATTTTTAATTTAAAAGGATCTAGGTGAAGATCCTTTTTGATAATCTCA
TGACCAAAATCCCTTAACGTGAGTTTTCGTTCCACTGAGCGTCAGACCCCGTAGAAAAGATCAAAGGATC
TTCTTGAGATCCTTTTTTTCTGCGCGTAATCTGCTGCTTGCAAACAAAAAAACCACCGCTACCAGCGGTG
GTTTGTTTGCCGGATCAAGAGCTACCAACTCTTTTTCCGAAGGTAACTGGCTTCAGCAGAGCGCAGATAC
CAAATACTGTTCTTCTAGTGTAGCCGTAGTTAGGCCACCACTTCAAGAACTCTGTAGCACCGCCTACATA
CCTCGCTCTGCTAATCCTGTTACCAGTGGCTGCTGCCAGTGGCGATAAGTCGTGTCTTACCGGGTTGGAC
TCAAGACGATAGTTACCGGATAAGGCGCAGCGGTCGGGCTGAACGGGGGGTTCGTGCACACAGCCCAGCT
TGGAGCGAACGACCTACACCGAACTGAGATACCTACAGCGTGAGCTATGAGAAAGCGCCACGCTTCCCGA
AGGGAGAAAGGCGGACAGGTATCCGGTAAGCGGCAGGGTCGGAACAGGAGAGCGCACGAGGGAGCTTCCA
GGGGGAAACGCCTGGTATCTTTATAGTCCTGTCGGGTTTCGCCACCTCTGACTTGAGCGTCGATTTTTGT
GATGCTCGTCAGGGGGGCGGAGCCTATGGAAAAACGCCAGCAACGCGGCCTTTTTACGGTTCCTGGCCTT
TTGCTGGCCTTTTGCTCACATGT
